>Addgene plasmid #60161 | pNB813 | depositor full sequence | sequence record 96368 | pNB813 sequence 7510 bps
TCGCGCGTTTCGGTGATGACGGTGAAAACCTCTGACACATGCAGCTCCCGGAGACGGTCACAGCTTGTCT
GTAAGCGGATGCCGGGAGCAGACAAGCCCGTCAGGGCGCGTCAGCGGGTGTTGGCGGGTGTCGGGGCTGG
CTTAACTATGCGGCATCAGAGCAGATTGTACTGAGAGTGCACCATATCGACTACGTCGTAAGGCCGTTTC
TGACAGAGTAAAATTCTTGAGGGAACTTTCACCATTATGGGAAATGGTTCAAGAAGGTATTGACTTAAAC
TCCATCAAATGGTCAGGTCATTGAGTGTTTTTTATTTGTTGTATTTTTTTTTTTTTAGAGAAAATCCTCC
AATATCAAATTAGGAATCGTAGTTTCATGATTTTCTGTTACACCTAACTTTTTGTGTGGTGCCCTCCTCC
TTGTCAATATTAATGTTAAAGTGCAATTCTTTTTCCTTATCACGTTGAGCCATTAGTATCAATTTGCTTA
CCTGTATTCCTTTACTATCCTCCTTTTTCTCCTTCTTGATAAATGTATGTAGATTGCGTATATAGTTTCG
TCTACCCTATGAACATATTCCATTTTGTAATTTCGTGTCGTTTCTATTATGAATTTCATTTATAAAGTTT
ATGTACAAATATCATAAAAAAAGAGAATCTTTTTAAGCAAGGATTTTCTTAACTTCTTCGGCGACAGCAT
CACCGACTTCGGTGGTACTGTTGGAACCACCTAAATCACCAGTTCTGATACCTGCATCCAAAACCTTTTT
AACTGCATCTTCAATGGCCTTACCTTCTTCAGGCAAGTTCAATGACAATTTCAACATCATTGCAGCAGAC
AAGATAGTGGCGATAGGGTCAACCTTATTCTTTGGCAAATCTGGAGCAGAACCGTGGCATGGTTCGTACA
AACCAAATGCGGTGTTCTTGTCTGGCAAAGAGGCCAAGGACGCAGATGGCAACAAACCCAAGGAACCTGG
GATAACGGAGGCTTCATCGGAGATGATATCACCAAACATGTTGCTGGTGATTATAATACCATTTAGGTGG
GTTGGGTTCTTAACTAGGATCATGGCGGCAGAATCAATCAATTGATGTTGAACCTTCAATGTAGGGAATT
CGTTCTTGATGGTTTCCTCCACAGTTTTTCTCCATAATCTTGAAGAGGCCAAAACATTAGCTTTATCCAA
GGACCAAATAGGCAATGGTGGCTCATGTTGTAGGGCCATGAAAGCGGCCATTCTTGTGATTCTTTGCACT
TCTGGAACGGTGTATTGTTCACTATCCCAAGCGACACCATCACCATCGTCTTCCTTTCTCTTACCAAAGT
AAATACCTCCCACTAATTCTCTGACAACAACGAAGTCAGTACCTTTAGCAAATTGTGGCTTGATTGGAGA
TAAGTCTAAAAGAGAGTCGGATGCAAAGTTACATGGTCTTAAGTTGGCGTACAATTGAAGTTCTTTACGG
ATTTTTAGTAAACCTTGTTCAGGTCTAACACTACCGGTACCCCATTTAGGACCACCCACAGCACCTAACA
AAACGGCATCAACCTTCTTGGAGGCTTCCAGCGCCTCATCTGGAAGTGGGACACCTGTAGCATCGATAGC
AGCACCACCAATTAAATGATTTTCGAAATCGAACTTGACATTGGAACGAACATCAGAAATAGCTTTAAGA
ACCTTAATGGCTTCGGCTGTGATTTCTTGACCAACGTGGTCACCTGGCAAAACGACGATCTTCTTAGGGG
CAGACATAGGGGCAGACATTAGAATGGTATATCCTTGAAATATATATATATATTGCTGAAATGTAAAAGG
TAAGAAAAGTTAGAAAGTAAGACGATTGCTAACCACCTATTGGAAAAAACAATAGGTCCTTAAATAATAT
TGTCAACTTCAAGTATTGTGATGCAAGCATTTAGTCATGAACGCTTCTCTATTCTATATGAAAAGCCGGT
TCCGGCCTCTCACCTTTCCTTTTTCTCCCAATTTTTCAGTTGAAAAAGGTATATGCGTCAGGCGACCTCT
GAAATTAACAAAAAATTTCCAGTCATCGAATTTGATTCTGTGCGATAGCGCCCCTGTGTGTTCTCGTTAT
GTTGAGGAAAAAAATAATGGTTGCTAAGAGATTCGAACTCTTGCATCTTACGATACCTGAGTATTCCCAC
AGTTAACTGCGGTCAAGATATTTCTTGAATCAGGCGCCTTAGACCGCTCGGCCAAACAACCAATTACTTG
TTGAGAAATAGAGTATAATTATCCTATAAATATAACGTTTTTGAACACACATGAACAAGGAAGTACAGGA
CAATTGATTTTGAAGAGAATGTGGATTTTGATGTAATTGTTGGGATTCCATTTTTAATAAGGCAATAATA
TTAGGTATGTGGATATACTAGAAGTTCTCCTCGACCGTCGATATGCGGTGTGAAATACCGCACAGATGCG
TAAGGAGAAAATACCGCATCAGGAAATTGTAAACGTTAATATTTTGTTAAAATTCGCGTTAAATTTTTGT
TAAATCAGCTCATTTTTTAACCAATAGGCCGAAATCGGCAAAATCCCTTATAAATCAAAAGAATAGACCG
AGATAGGGT
[37 nt withheld, positions 2600-2636]
AAAGAACGTGGACTCCAACGTCAAAGG
[49 nt withheld, positions 2664-2712]
T
[91 nt withheld, positions 2714-2804]
G
[124 nt withheld, positions 2806-2929]
CCATTCGCCATTCAGGCTGCGCAACTGTTGGGAAGGGCGATCGGTGCGGGCCTCTTCGCTATTACGCCAG
CTGGCACGACAGGTTTCCCGACTGGAAAGCGGGCAGTGAGCGCAACGCAATTAATGTGAGTTAGCTCACT
CATTAGGCACCCCAGGCTTTACACTTTATGCTTCCGGCTCGTATGTTGTGTGGAATTGTGAGCGGATAAC
AATTTCACACAGGAAACAGCTATGACCATGATTACGCCAAGCGCGCAATTAACCCTCACTAAAGGGAACA
AAAGCTGGAGCTCCTCCGGCGATCAAACATACCATTCCCCCCTCAAATCAATATGATTAAGTCACGATAA
TATCTGCACTATTGCCGTGTTTCCTTCTCCATCGACAGCGTCGATCCTGTCTATTATAGCCAGCACACTG
AAAATTTCAATGGCTGGCTTGTTGTTCGCGTCGCAACTTTTGATATTTATAAAAAGAGAGAAGGCATATC
CAAAGGATAAGGTATTGTCTTTGTAAATCAATCAACCAAACCTCTACGGAATTTTGACCCTTGAAGCAGG
GACTATTACACGTTAATTAACATGTCTAAAGGTGAAGAATTATTCACTGGTGTTGTCCCAATTTTGGTTG
AATTAGATGGTGATGTTAATGGTCACAAATTTTCTGTCTCCGGTGAAGGTGAAGGTGATGCTACTTACGG
TAAATTGACCTTAAAATTGATTTGTACTACTGGTAAATTGCCAGTTCCATGGCCAACCTTAGTCACTACT
TTAGGTTATGGTTTGCAATGTTTTGCTAGATACCCAGATCATATGAAACAACATGACTTTTTCAAGTCTG
CCATGCCAGAAGGTTATGTTCAAGAAAGAACTATTTTTTTCAAAGATGACGGTAACTACAAGACCAGAGC
TGAAGTCAAGTTTGAAGGTGATACCTTAGTTAATAGAATCGAATTAAAAGGTATTGATTTTAAAGAAGAT
GGTAACATTTTAGGTCACAAATTGGAATACAACTATAACTCTCACAATGTTTACATCACTGCTGACAAAC
AAAAGAATGGTATCAAAGCTAACTTCAAAATTAGACACAACATTGAAGATGGTGGTGTTCAATTAGCTGA
CCATTATCAACAAAATACTCCAATTGGTGATGGTCCAGTCTTGTTACCAGACAACCATTACTTATCCTAT
CAATCTGCCTTATCCAAAGATCCAAACGAAAAGAGAGACCACATGGTCTTGTTAGAATTTGTTACTGCTG
CTGGTATTACCCATGGTATTGATGAATTGTACAAAGCATCCAACTTGAACATTTCGAGAAAGCTTACCAT
ATCAACCCCATCATGCTCTTTCGAAAATTCAAATAGCACATCCATTCCTTCGCCCGCTTCCTCATCTCAA
AGCCACACTCCAATGAGAAACATGAGCTCACTCTCTGATAACAGCGTTTTCAGCCGGAATATGGAACAAT
CATCACCAATCACTCCAAGTATGTACCAATTTGGTCAGCAGCAGTCAAACAGTATATGTGGTAGCACCGT
TAGTGTGAATAGTCTGGTGAATACAAATAACAAACAAAGGATCTACGAACAAATCACGGGTCCTAACAGC
AATAACGCAACCAATGATTATATTGATTTGCTAAACCTAAATGAGTCTAACAAGGAAAACCAAAATCCCG
CAACGGCGCATTACCTCAATGGGGGCCCACCCAAGACAAGCTTCATTAACCATGGAATGTTCCCCTCGCC
AACTGGGACCATAAATAGCGGTAAATCTAGCAGTGCCTCATCTTTAATTTCTTTTGGTATGGGCAATACC
CAAGTAATATAGGGCGCGCCACTTCTAAATAAGCGAATTTCTTATGATTTATGATTTTTATTATTAAATA
AGTTATAAAAAAAATAAGTGTATACAAATTTTAAAGTGACTCTTAGGTTTTAAAACGAAAATTCTTATTC
TTGAGTAACTCTTTCCTGTAGGTCAGGTTGCTTTCTCAGGTATAGTATGAGGTCGCTCTTATTGACCACA
CCTCTACCGGCAGATCCGCTAGGGATAACAGGGTAATATAGATCTGTTTAGCTTGCCTCGTCCCCGCCGG
GTCACCCGGCCAGCGACATGGAGGCCCAGAATACCCTCCTTGACAGTCTTGACGTGCGCAGCTCAGGGGC
ATGATGTGACTGTCGCCCGTACATTTAGCCCATACATCCCCATGTATAATCATTTGCATCCATACATTTT
GATGGCCGCACGGCGCGAAGCAAAAATTACGGCTCCTCGCTGCAGACCTGCGAGCAGGGAAACGCTCCCC
TCACAGACGCGTGTACGCATGTAACATTATACTGAAAACCTTGCTTGAGAAGGTTTTGGGACGCTCGAAG
GCTTTAATTTGCGGCCGGTACCCAATTCGCCCTATAGTGAGTCGTATTACGCGCGCTCACTGGCCGTCGT
TTTACAACGTCGTGACTGGGAAAACCCTGGCGTTACCCAACTTAATCGCCTTGCAGCACATCCCCCTTTC
GCCAGCTGCATTAATGAATCGGCCAACGCGCGGGGAGAGGCGGTTTGCGTATTGGGCGCTCTTCCGCTTC
CTCGCTCACTGACTCGCTGCGCTCGGTCGTTCGGCTGCGGCGAGCGGTATCAGCTCACTCAAAGGCGGTA
ATACGGTTATCCACAGAATCAGGGGATAACGCAGGAAAGAACATGTGAGCAAAAGGCCAGCAAAAGGCCA
GGAACCGTAAAAAGGCCGCGTTGCTGGCGTTTTTCCATAGGCTCCGCCCCCCTGACGAGCATCACAAAAA
TCGACGCTCAAGTCAGAGGTGGCGAAACCCGACAGGACTATAAAGATACCAGGCGTTTCCCCCTGGAAGC
TCCCTCGTGCGCTCTCCTGTTCCGACCCTGCCGCTTACCGGATACCTGTCCGCCTTTCTCCCTTCGGGAA
GCGTGGCGCTTTCTCATAGCTCACGCTGTAGGTATCTCAGTTCGGTGTAGGTCGTTCGCTCCAAGCTGGG
CTGTGTGCACGAACCCCCCGTTCAGCCCGACCGCTGCGCCTTATCCGGTAACTATCGTCTTGAGTCCAAC
CCGGTAAGACACGACTTATCGCCACTGGCAGCAGCCACTGGTAACAGGATTAGCAGAGCGAGGTATGTAG
GCGGTGCTACAGAGTTCTTGAAGTGGTGGCCTAACTACGGCTACACTAGAAGGACAGTATTTGGTATCTG
CGCTCTGCTGAAGCCAGTTACCTTCGGAAAAAGAGTTGGTAGCTCTTGATCCGGCAAACAAACCACCGCT
GGTAGCGGTGGTTTTTTTGTTTGCAAGCAGCAGATTACGCGCAGAAAAAAAGGATCTCAAGAAGATCCTT
TGATCTTTTCTACGGGGTCTGACGCTCAGTGGAACGAAAACTCACGTTAAGGGATTTTGGTCATGAGATT
ATCAAAAAGGATCTTCACCTAGATCCTTTTAAATTAAAAATGAAGTTTTAAATCAATCTAAAGTATATAT
GAGTAAACTTGGTCTGACAGTTACCAATGCTTAATCAGTGAGGCACCTATCTCAGCGATCTGTCTATTTC
GTTCATCCATAGTTGCCTGACTCCCCGTCGTGTAGATAACTACGATACGGGAGGGCTTACCATCTGGCCC
CAGTGCTGCAATGATACCGCGAGACCCACGCTCACCGGCTCCAGATTTATCAGCAATAAACCAGCCAGCC
GGAAGGGCCGAGCGCAGAAGTGGTCCTGCAACTTTATCCGCCTCCATCCAGTCTATTAATTGTTGCCGGG
AAGCTAGAGTAAGTAGTTCGCCAGTTAATAGTTTGCGCAACGTTGTTGCCATTGCTACAGGCATCGTGGT
GTCACGCTCGTCGTTTGGTATGGCTTCATTCAGCTCCGGTTCCCAACGATCAAGGCGAGTTACATGATCC
CCCATGTTGTGCAAAAAAGCGGTTAGCTCCTTCGGTCCTCCGATCGTTGTCAGAAGTAAGTTGGCCGCAG
TGTTATCACTCATGGTTATGGCAGCACTGCATAATTCTCTTACTGTCATGCCATCCGTAAGATGCTTTTC
TGTGACTGGTGAGTACTCAACCAAGTCATTCTGAGAATAGTGTATGCGGCGACCGAGTTGCTCTTGCCCG
GCGTCAATACGGGATAATACCGCGCCACATAGCAGAACTTTAAAAGTGCTCATCATTGGAAAACGTTCTT
CGGGGCGAAAACTCTCAAGGATCTTACCGCTGTTGAGATCCAGTTCGATGTAACCCACTCGTGCACCCAA
CTGATCTTCAGCATCTTTTACTTTCACCAGCGTTTCTGGGTGAGCAAAAACAGGAAGGCAAAATGCCGCA
AAAAAGGGAATAAGGGCGACACGGAAATGTTGAATACTCATACTCTTCCTTTTTCAATATTATTGAAGCA
TTTATCAGGGTTATTGTCTCATGAGCGGATACATATTTGAATGTATTTAGAAAAATAAACAAATAGGGGT
TCCGCGCACATTTCCCCGAAAAGTGCCACCTGACGTCTAAGAAACCATTATTATCATGACATTAACCTAT
AAAAATAGGCGTATCACGAGGCCCTTTCGTC
Features (pLannotate 1.2.2; 24 found; start..end, strand, type, name):
    137..187     +  misc_feature   bom (fragment): basis of mobility region from pBR322
    200..301     +  CDS            NFS1 (fragment): NFS1_YEAST - Also known as SPL1 From Saccharomyces cerevisiae (strain ATCC 204508 / S288c) (Baker's yeast).
    663..1757    -  CDS            LEU2: 3-isopropylmalate dehydrogenase, required for leucine biosynthesis; S. cerevisiae LEU2; yeast auxotrophic marker
   1770..2174    -  promoter       LEU2 promoter: S. cerevisiae LEU2
   2314..2391    -  CDS            YO192_YEAST (fragment): Experimental evidence at protein level: Swiss-Prot protein existence level 1. From Saccharomyces cerevisiae (strain ATCC 204508 / S288c) (Baker's yeast).
   2421..2473    +  misc_feature   bom (fragment): basis of mobility region from pBR322
   2474..2929    -  rep_origin     f1 ori (sequence partly withheld): f1 bacteriophage origin of replication; arrow indicates direction of (+) strand synthesis
   2933..3004    -  CDS            lacZα (fragment): LacZα fragment of β-galactosidase; lacZ fragment
   3051..3072    +  protein_bind   CAP binding site: CAP binding activates transcription in the presence of cAMP. E. coli catabolite activator protein
   3087..3117    +  promoter       lac promoter: promoter for the E. coli lac operon
   3125..3141    +  protein_bind   lac operator: The lac repressor binds to the lac operator to inhibit transcription in E. coli. This inhibition can be relieved by adding lactose or isopropyl-β-D-thiogalactopyranoside (IPTG). lac repressor encoded by lacI
   3186..3204    +  promoter       T3 promoter: promoter for bacteriophage T3 RNA polymerase
   3511..4224    +  CDS            YPet: yellow fluorescent protein optimized for FRET with CyPet (Nguyen and Daugherty, 2005)
   4225..4758    +  CDS            CLN2 (fragment): CG12_YEAST - Experimental evidence at protein level: Swiss-Prot protein existence level 1. Essential for the control of the cell cycle at the G1/S (start) transition. Interacts with the CDC28 protein kinase to form MPF. From Saccharomyces cerevisiae (strain ATCC 204508 / S288c) (Baker's yeast).
   4782..4969    +  terminator     ADH1 terminator: S. cerevisiae ADH1; transcription terminator for the S. cerevisiae alcohol dehydrogenase 1 (ADH1) gene
   5044..5251    +  promoter       TEF promoter (fragment): Ashbya gossypii TEF promoter
   5242..5321    +  terminator     CYC1 terminator (fragment): S. cerevisiae CYC1; transcription terminator for CYC1
   5340..5358    -  promoter       T7 promoter: promoter for bacteriophage T7 RNA polymerase
   5366..5457    +  CDS            lacZα (fragment): LacZα fragment of β-galactosidase; lacZ fragment
   5450..5508    -  CDS            lacI (fragment): lac repressor; lacI; The lac repressor binds to the lac operator to inhibit transcription in E. coli. This inhibition can be relieved by adding lactose or isopropyl-β-D-thiogalactopyranoside (IPTG).
   5691..6279    -  rep_origin     ori: high-copy-number ColE1/pMB1/pBR322/pUC origin of replication
   6450..7310    -  CDS            AmpR: β-lactamase; bla; confers resistance to ampicillin, carbenicillin, and related antibiotics
   7311..7415    -  promoter       AmpR promoter: bla
   7510..35      +  CDS            rop (fragment) (across the origin): Rop protein, which maintains plasmids at low copy number; rop
