[The description below was written by a language model from this plasmid's Addgene catalogue record and pLannotate feature annotations shown in this document.]
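Description:
pNB813 is a yeast expression plasmid built on the p405 backbone, carrying a destabilized yellow fluorescent reporter under control of the S. cerevisiae SIC1 promoter. It is propagated in E. coli through a high-copy ColE1/pUC-type origin with ampicillin selection (AmpR with its bla promoter), and it also carries an f1 phage origin. Selection in yeast relies on the LEU2 auxotrophic marker with its own promoter. The feature table shows no yeast replication origin (no 2μ or CEN/ARS element), which is consistent with an integrating-type vector, although the record does not state this explicitly. Remnants of the lacZα multiple cloning region, with lac promoter/operator and flanking T3 and T7 promoters, surround the insert.

The payload is yEVenus, a yeast codon-optimized yellow fluorescent protein, fused at its C terminus to a PEST degron. The automated annotation labels the fluorescent protein ORF as YPet, a closely related YFP variant, and identifies the region immediately following it as a fragment of the G1 cyclin CLN2, indicating that the PEST sequence derives from CLN2. The fusion is followed by the ADH1 terminator; short fragments of a TEF promoter and CYC1 terminator lie downstream and appear to be cloning remnants. The SIC1 promoter itself is not annotated, but it presumably occupies the unannotated stretch between the T3 promoter and the start of the ORF. The insert was cloned between PacI and AscI sites, both retained.

Because the degron shortens reporter lifetime, fluorescence follows changes in promoter activity more closely than a stable protein would. The construct therefore serves as a short-lived reporter of SIC1 transcription, in the context of work on measuring fast gene expression dynamics in single yeast cells by time-lapse microscopy.
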