Addgene plasmid #60161: pNB813
Purpose: Yeast codon-optimized yellow fluorescent protein (yEVenus) with PEST degron driven by SIC1 promoter.
Depositing lab: Nicolas Buchler. Depositing organization: Duke University. Publication: Measuring fast gene dynamics in single cells with time-lapse luminescence microscopy. Mazo-Vargas A, Park H, Aydin M, Buchler NE. Mol Biol Cell. 2014 Sep 17. pii: mbc.E14-07-1187. 10.1091/mbc.E14-07-1187 PubMed 25232010.
Backbone
  Vector backbone: p405
  Backbone size w/o insert (bp): 6682
  Total vector size (bp): 7514
  Vector type: Yeast Expression
  Selectable markers: LEU2
Growth in bacteria
  Bacterial resistance: Ampicillin, 100 μg/mL
  Growth temperature: 37°C
  Growth strain: DH5alpha
  Copy number: High Copy
Gene/Insert
  Gene/Insert name: yEVenus-PEST (alt names: Yeast codon-optimized yellow fluorescent protein fusion with PEST degron.; p405-SIC1pr-yEVenus-PEST)
  Species: S. cerevisiae (budding yeast)
  Insert size (bp): 1257
  Promoter: SIC1pr
  Tag / fusion protein: PEST degron (C terminal on insert)
  Cloning method: Restriction Enzyme; 5′ cloning site PacI (not destroyed); 3′ cloning site AscI (not destroyed)
  Sequencing primers: 5′ cactttatgcttccggctcctatgtt; 3′ CTGCCGGTAGAGGTGTGGTCAATAAG
Terms and licenses: Academic/Nonprofit Terms; Industry Terms: Not Available to Industry
How to cite: pNB813 was a gift from Nicolas Buchler (Addgene plasmid # 60161 ; http://n2t.net/addgene:60161 ; RRID:Addgene_60161)
