>Addgene plasmid #60161 | pNB813 | addgene partial sequence | sequence record 98225 | pHybLex_rev 5'-GAGTCACTTTAAAATTTGTATACAC-3'
AACTTATTTAATAATAAAAATCATAAATCATAAGAAATTCGCTTATTTAGAAGTGGCGCGCCCTATATTA
CTTGGGTATTGCCCATACCAAAAGAAATTAAAGATGAGGCACTGCTAGATTTACCGCTATTTATGGTCCC
AGTTGGCGAGGGGAACATTCCATGGTTAATGAAGCTTGTCTTGGGTGGGCCCCCATTGAGGTAATGCGCC
GTTGCGGGATTTTGGTTTTCCTTGTTAGACTCATTTAGGTTTAGCAAATCAATATAATCATTGGTTGCGT
TATTGCTGTTAGGACCCGTGATTTGTTCGTAGATCCTTTGTTTGTTATTTGTATTCACCAGACTATTCAC
ACTAACGGTGCTACCACATATACTGTTTGACTGCTGCTGACCAAATTGGTACATACTTGGAGTGATTGGT
GATGATTGTTCCATATTCCGGCTGAAAACGCTGTTATCAGAGAGTGAGCTCATGTTTCTCATTGGAGTGT
GGCTTTGAGATGAGGAAGCGGGCGAAGGAATGGATGTGCTATTTGAATTTTCGAAAGAGCATGATGGGGT
TGATATGGTAAGCTTTCTCGAAATGTTCAAGTTGGATGCTTTGTACAATTCATCAATACCATGGGTAATA
CCAGCAGCAGTAACAAATTCTAACAAGACCATGTGGTCTCTCTTTTCGTTTGGATCTTTGGATAAGGCAG
ATTGATAGGATAAGTAATGGTTGTCTGGT
