>Addgene plasmid #60161 | pNB813 | addgene partial sequence | sequence record 99094 | yGFP-R 5'-GCATCACCTTCACCTTCACC-3'
TTTGTGACCATTAACATCACCATCTAATTCAACCAAAATTGGGACAACACCAGTGAATAATTCTTCACCT
TTAGACATGTTAATTAACGTGTAATAGTCCCTGCTTCAAGGGTCAAAATTCCGTAGAGGTTTGGTTGATT
GATTTACAAAGACAATACCTTATCCTTTGGATATGCCTTCTCTCTTTTTATAAATATCAAAAGTTGCGAC
GCGAACAACAAGCCAGCCATTGAAATTTTCAGTGTGCTGGCTATAATAGACAGGATCGACGCTGTCGATG
GAGAAGGAAACACGGCAATAGTGCAGATATTATCGTGACTTAATCATATTGATTTGAGGGGGGAATGGTA
TGTTTGATCGCCGGAGGAGCTCCAGCTTTTGTTCCCTTTAGTGAGGGTTAATTGCGCGCTTGGCGTAATC
ATGGTCATAGCTGTTTCCTGTGTGAAATTGTTATCCGCTCACAATTCCACACAACATACGAGCCGGAAGC
ATAAAGTGTAAAGCCTGGGGTGCCTAATGAGTGAGCTAACTCACATTAATTGCGTTGCGCTCACTGCCCG
CTTTCCAGTCGGGAAACCTGTCGTGCCAGCTGGCGTAATAGCGAAGAGGCCCGCACCGATCGCCCTTCCC
AACAGTTGCGCAGCCTGAATGGCGAATGG
[124 nt withheld, positions 660-783]
CGCCGGCTTTCCCC
