>Addgene plasmid #60161 | pNB813 | addgene partial sequence | sequence record 99095 | T3 5'-GCAATTAACCCTCACTAAAGG-3'
CTCCTCCGGCGATCAAACATACCATTCCCCCCTCAAATCAATATGATTAAGTCACGATAATATCTGCACT
ATTGCCGTGTTTCCTTCTCCATCGACAGCGTCGATCCTGTCTATTATAGCCAGCACACTGAAAATTTCAA
TGGCTGGCTTGTTGTTCGCGTCGCAACTTTTGATATTTATAAAAAGAGAGAAGGCATATCCAAAGGATAA
GGTATTGTCTTTGTAAATCAATCAACCAAACCTCTACGGAATTTTGACCCTTGAAGCAGGGACTATTACA
CGTTAATTAACATGTCTAAAGGTGAAGAATTATTCACTGGTGTTGTCCCAATTTTGGTTGAATTAGATGG
TGATGTTAATGGTCACAAATTTTCTGTCTCCGGTGAAGGTGAAGGTGATGCTACTTACGGTAAATTGACC
TTAAAATTGATTTGTACTACTGGTAAATTGCCAGTTCCATGGCCAACCTTAGTCACTACTTTAGGTTATG
GTTTGCAATGTTTTGCTAGATACCCAGATCATATGAAACAACATGACTTTTTCAAGTCTGCCATGCCAGA
AGGTTATGTTCAAGAAAGAACTATTTTTTTCAAAGATGACGGTAACTACAAGACCAGAGCTGAAGTCAAG
TTTGAAGGTGATACCTTAGTTAATAGAATCGAATTAAAAGGTATTGATTTTAAAGAAGATGGTAACATTT
TAGGTCACAAATTGGAATACAACTATAACTCTCACAATGTTTACATCACTGCTGACAAACAA
